Addgene plasmid #173458: pRS41K-mCherry-sfGFP-ADH1term-TEFpr-hphΔC (pJJF002)
Purpose: C-SWAT donor for Selection Reconstitution tagging, contains mCherry-sfGFP tandem fluorescent protein timer
Depositing lab: Anton Khmelinskii. Depositing organization: Institut fuer Molekulare Biologie (IMB Mainz). Publication: High-Throughput Analysis of Protein Turnover with Tandem Fluorescent Protein Timers. Fung JJ, Blocher-Juarez K, Khmelinskii A. Methods Mol Biol. 2022;2378:85-100. doi: 10.1007/978-1-0716-1732-8_6. PubMed 34985695.
Backbone
  Vector backbone: pRS41K-CEN ARS kanMX (type II donor template)
  Backbone size w/o insert (bp): 6711
  Total vector size (bp): 8166
  Modifications to backbone: Vector pRS41K-CEN ARS kanMX (type II donor template) (pMaM484) was digested with BamHI and SpeI and gel-purified. Insert mCherry-sfGFP was PCR amplified from pFA6a-mCherry-sfGFP-kanMX (pMaM17) and gel-purified. Vector and insert were assembled by Gibson and transformed into DH5α E. coli.
  Vector type: Yeast Expression
  Selectable markers: Neomycin (select with G418)
Growth in bacteria
  Bacterial resistance: Ampicillin, 100 μg/mL
  Growth temperature: 37°C
  Growth strain: DH5alpha
  Copy number: Low Copy
Gene/Insert
  Gene/Insert name: mCherry-sfGFP
  Insert size (bp): 1461
  Promoter: no promoter
  Cloning method: Gibson Cloning
  Sequencing primers: 5′ ttaccctgttatccctac; 3′ ttaaaacctaagagtcac
Terms and licenses: Academic/Nonprofit Terms; Industry Terms: Not Available to Industry
How to cite: pRS41K-mCherry-sfGFP-ADH1term-TEFpr-hphΔC (pJJF002) was a gift from Anton Khmelinskii (Addgene plasmid # 173458 ; http://n2t.net/addgene:173458 ; RRID:Addgene_173458)
