[The description below was written by a language model from this plasmid's Addgene catalogue record and pLannotate feature annotations shown in this document.]
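Description:
pRS41K-mCherry-sfGFP-ADH1term-TEFpr-hphΔC (pJJF002) is a low-copy yeast centromeric shuttle plasmid that serves as a C-SWAT donor for selection-reconstitution tagging in Saccharomyces cerevisiae. It is built on a pRS41K "type II donor template" backbone. A CEN/ARS element (CEN6 fused to an autonomously replicating sequence) maintains it in yeast, and a kanMX cassette allows G418 selection. In E. coli it is propagated through a ColE1/pUC-type origin with ampicillin resistance from β-lactamase, although the catalogue lists it as low copy. The usual pRS/pBluescript remnants are also annotated: an f1 origin, a lacZα fragment, lac promoter and operator, and flanking T7 and T3 promoters.

The payload is a promoterless mCherry-sfGFP fusion of about 1.46 kb, PCR-amplified from a pFA6a tagging plasmid and inserted by Gibson assembly between the BamHI and SpeI sites. It is followed by the ADH1 terminator and then a truncated hygromycin-resistance cassette. The plasmid name describes this cassette as a TEF promoter driving hph lacking its C-terminal portion, and the feature table annotates it as an hphMX6 fragment. The tag has no promoter because it is meant to be fused in frame to the 3′ end of an endogenous open reading frame and expressed from that gene's own regulatory sequences. The incomplete hph marker is nonfunctional on the donor. As the "selection reconstitution" label implies, hygromycin resistance should arise only when the donor segment recombines correctly with an acceptor locus that supplies the missing part of the marker, though the record does not detail the acceptor module.

Combining the slower-maturing mCherry with fast-maturing superfolder GFP creates a tandem fluorescent protein timer, whose red-to-green ratio reports on the age of the tagged protein pool. The associated publication concerns high-throughput analysis of protein turnover.
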