Features (pLannotate 1.2.2; 20 found; start..end, strand, type, name):
    126..170     +  misc_feature   bom (fragment): basis of mobility region from pBR322
    173..1529    +  gene           kanMX: yeast selectable marker conferring kanamycin resistance (Wach et al., 1994)
   1573..1618    +  misc_feature   bom (fragment): basis of mobility region from pBR322
   1646..2074    -  rep_origin     f1 ori (sequence partly withheld): f1 bacteriophage origin of replication; arrow indicates direction of (+) strand synthesis
   2078..2233    -  CDS            lacZα (fragment): LacZα fragment of β-galactosidase; lacZ fragment
   2241..2259    +  promoter       T7 promoter: promoter for bacteriophage T7 RNA polymerase
   2341..3048    +  CDS            mCherry: mCherry is a basic (constitutively fluorescent) red fluorescent protein published in 2004, derived from Discosoma sp.. It is reported to be a very rapidly-maturing monomer with low acid sensitivity.
   3085..3798    +  CDS            Superfolder GFP: Superfolder GFP is a basic (constitutively fluorescent) green fluorescent protein published in 2005, derived from Aequorea victoria. It is reported to be a very rapidly-maturing weak dimer.
   3821..4008    +  terminator     ADH1 terminator: S. cerevisiae ADH1; transcription terminator for the S. cerevisiae alcohol dehydrogenase 1 (ADH1) gene
   4056..4976    +  gene           hphMX6 (fragment): yeast selectable marker conferring hygromycin resistance
   5376..5394    -  promoter       T3 promoter: promoter for bacteriophage T3 RNA polymerase
   5439..5455    -  protein_bind   lac operator: The lac repressor binds to the lac operator to inhibit transcription in E. coli. This inhibition can be relieved by adding lactose or isopropyl-β-D-thiogalactopyranoside (IPTG). lac repressor encoded by lacI
   5463..5493    -  promoter       lac promoter: promoter for the E. coli lac operon
   5508..5529    -  protein_bind   CAP binding site: CAP binding activates transcription in the presence of cAMP. E. coli catabolite activator protein
   5542..5634    -  CDS            lacI (fragment): lac repressor; lacI; The lac repressor binds to the lac operator to inhibit transcription in E. coli. This inhibition can be relieved by adding lactose or isopropyl-β-D-thiogalactopyranoside (IPTG).
   5817..6405    -  rep_origin     ori: high-copy-number ColE1/pMB1/pBR322/pUC origin of replication
   6576..7436    -  CDS            AmpR: β-lactamase; bla; confers resistance to ampicillin, carbenicillin, and related antibiotics
   7437..7541    -  promoter       AmpR promoter: bla
   7578..8081    +  misc_feature   CEN/ARS: S. cerevisiae CEN6 centromere fused to an autonomously replicating sequence
   8149..24      +  CDS            rop (fragment) (across the origin): Rop protein, which maintains plasmids at low copy number; rop
>Addgene plasmid #173458 | pRS41K-mCherry-sfGFP-ADH1term-TEFpr-hphΔC (pJJF002) | addgene full sequence | sequence record 341933 | Addgene NGS Result
GGTGATGACGGTGAAAACCTCTGACACATGCAGCTCCCGGAGACGGTCACAGCTTGTCTGTAAGCGGATG
CCGGGAGCAGACAAGCCCGTCAGGGCGCGTCAGCGGGTGTTGGCGGGTGTCGGGGCTGGCTTAACTATGC
GGCATCAGAGCAGATTGTACTGAGAGTGCAGCGACATGGAGGCCCAGAATACCCTCCTTGACAGTCTTGA
CGTGCGCAGCTCAGGGGCATGATGTGACTGTCGCCCGTACATTTAGCCCATACATCCCCATGTATAATCA
TTTGCATCCATACATTTTGATGGCCGCACGGCGCGAAGCAAAAATTACGGCTCCTCGCTGCAGACCTGCG
AGCAGGGAAACGCTCCCCTCACAGACGCGTTGAATTGTCCCCACGCCGCGCCCCTGTAGAGAAATATAAA
AGGTTAGGATTTGCCACTGAGGTTCTTCTTTCATATACTTCCTTTTAAAATCTTGCTAGGATACAGTTCT
CACATCACATCCGAACATAAACAACCATGGGTAAGGAAAAGACTCACGTTTCGAGGCCGCGATTAAATTC
CAACATGGATGCTGATTTATATGGGTATAAATGGGCTCGCGATAATGTCGGGCAATCAGGTGCGACAATC
TATCGATTGTATGGGAAGCCCGATGCGCCAGAGTTGTTTCTGAAACATGGCAAAGGTAGCGTTGCCAATG
ATGTTACAGATGAGATGGTCAGACTAAACTGGCTGACGGAATTTATGCCTCTTCCGACCATCAAGCATTT
TATCCGTACTCCTGATGATGCATGGTTACTCACCACTGCGATCCCCGGCAAAACAGCATTCCAGGTATTA
GAAGAATATCCTGATTCAGGTGAAAATATTGTTGATGCGCTGGCAGTGTTCCTGCGCCGGTTGCATTCGA
TTCCTGTTTGTAATTGTCCTTTTAACAGCGATCGCGTATTTCGTCTCGCTCAGGCGCAATCACGAATGAA
TAACGGTTTGGTTGATGCGAGTGATTTTGATGACGAGCGTAATGGCTGGCCTGTTGAACAAGTCTGGAAA
GAAATGCATAAGCTTTTGCCATTCTCACCGGATTCAGTCGTCACTCATGGTGATTTCTCACTTGATAACC
TTATTTTTGACGAGGGGAAATTAATAGGTTGTATTGATGTTGGACGAGTCGGAATCGCAGACCGATACCA
GGATCTTGCCATCCTATGGAACTGCCTCGGTGAGTTTTCTCCTTCATTACAGAAACGGCTTTTTCAAAAA
TATGGTATTGATAATCCTGATATGAATAAATTGCAGTTTCATTTGATGCTCGATGAGTTTTTCTAATCAG
TACTGACAATAAAAAGATTCTTGTTTTCAAGAACTTGTCATTTGTATAGTTTTTTTATATTGTAGTTGTT
CTATTTTAATCAAATGTTAGCGTGATTTATATTTTTTTTCGCCTCGACATCATCTGCCCAGATGCGAAGT
TAAGTGCGCAGAAAGTAATATCATGCGTCAATCGTATGTGAATGCTGGTCGCTATACTGCTGTCGATTCG
ATACTAACGCCGCCATCCAGTGTCGAAAACGCGTGTGAAATACCGCACAGATGCGTAAGGAGAAAATACC
GCATCAGGAAATTGTAAGCGTTAATATTTTGTTAAAATTCGCGTTAAATTTTTGTTAAATCAGCTCATTT
TTTAACCAATAGGCCGAAATCGGCAAAATCCCTTATAAATCAAAAGAATAGACCGAGATAGGGT
[37 nt withheld, positions 1745-1781]
AAAGAACGTGGACTCCAACGTCAAAGG
[49 nt withheld, positions 1809-1857]
T
[91 nt withheld, positions 1859-1949]
G
[124 nt withheld, positions 1951-2074]
CCATTCGCCATTCAGGCTGCGCAACTGTTGGGAAGGGCGATCGGTGCGGGCCTCTTCGCTATTACGCCAG
CTGGCGAAAGGGGGATGTGCTGCAAGGCGATTAAGTTGGGTAACGCCAGGGTTTTCCCAGTCACGACGTT
GTAAAACGACGGCCAGTGAGCGCGCGTAATACGACTCACTATAGGGCGAATTGGGTACCCTATATTACCC
TGTTATCCCTACGTACGCTGCAGGTCGACGGTGGCGGTTCTGGCGGTGGCGGATCCATGGTGAGCAAGGG
CGAGGAGGATAACATGGCCATCATCAAGGAGTTCATGCGCTTCAAGGTGCACATGGAGGGCTCCGTGAAC
GGCCACGAGTTCGAGATCGAGGGCGAGGGCGAGGGCCGCCCCTACGAGGGCACCCAGACCGCCAAGCTGA
AGGTGACCAAGGGTGGCCCCCTGCCCTTCGCCTGGGACATCCTGTCCCCTCAGTTCATGTACGGCTCCAA
GGCCTACGTGAAGCACCCCGCCGACATCCCCGACTACTTGAAGCTGTCCTTCCCCGAGGGCTTCAAGTGG
GAGCGCGTGATGAACTTCGAGGACGGCGGCGTGGTGACCGTGACCCAGGACTCCTCCCTGCAGGACGGCG
AGTTCATCTACAAGGTGAAGCTGCGCGGCACCAACTTCCCCTCCGACGGCCCCGTAATGCAGAAGAAGAC
CATGGGCTGGGAGGCCTCCTCCGAGCGGATGTACCCCGAGGACGGCGCCCTGAAGGGCGAGATCAAGCAG
AGGCTGAAGCTGAAGGACGGCGGCCACTACGACGCTGAGGTCAAGACCACCTACAAGGCCAAGAAGCCCG
TGCAGCTGCCCGGCGCCTACAACGTCAACATCAAGTTGGACATCACCTCCCACAACGAGGACTACACCAT
CGTGGAACAGTACGAACGCGCCGAGGGCCGCCACTCCACCGGCGGCATGGACGAGCTGTACAAGCTCGAC
GGAGCAGGTGCTGGTGCTGGTGCTGGAGCAATGTCCAAGGGTGAAGAGCTATTTACTGGGGTTGTACCCA
TTTTGGTAGAACTGGACGGAGATGTAAACGGACATAAATTCTCTGTTAGAGGTGAGGGCGAAGGCGATGC
CACCAATGGTAAATTGACTCTGAAGTTTATATGCACTACGGGTAAATTACCTGTTCCTTGGCCAACCCTA
GTAACAACTTTGACATATGGTGTTCAATGTTTCTCAAGATACCCAGACCATATGAAAAGGCATGATTTCT
TTAAAAGTGCTATGCCAGAAGGCTACGTGCAAGAGAGAACTATCTCCTTTAAGGATGACGGTACGTATAA
AACACGAGCAGAAGTGAAATTCGAAGGGGATACACTAGTTAATCGCATCGAATTAAAGGGTATAGACTTT
AAGGAAGATGGTAATATTCTCGGCCATAAACTTGAGTATAATTTCAACTCGCATAATGTGTACATTACAG
CTGACAAACAAAAGAACGGAATTAAAGCGAATTTTAAAATCAGGCACAACGTCGAAGATGGGTCTGTTCA
ACTTGCCGATCATTATCAGCAAAACACCCCTATTGGTGATGGTCCAGTCTTGTTACCCGATAATCACTAC
TTAAGCACACAGTCTAGATTGTCAAAAGATCCGAATGAAAAGCGTGATCACATGGTTTTATTGGAATTTG
TCACCGCTGCAGGAATAACTCACGGAATGGACGAGCTTTATAAGTAAACTAGTCACTTCTAAATAAGCGA
ATTTCTTATGATTTATGATTTTTATTATTAAATAAGTTATAAAAAAAATAAGTGTATACAAATTTTAAAG
TGACTCTTAGGTTTTAAAACGAAAATTCTTATTCTTGAGTAACTCTTTCCTGTAGGTCAGGTTGCTTTCT
CAGGTATAGTATGAGGTCGCTCTTATTGACCACACCTCTACCGGCAAGATCTGTTTAGCTTGCCTCGTCC
CCGCCGGGTCACCCGGCCAGCGACATGGAGGCCCAGAATACCCTCCTTGACAGTCTTGACGTGCGCAGCT
CAGGGGCATGATGTGACTGTCGCCCGTACATTTAGCCCATACATCCCCATGTATAATCATTTGCATCCAT
ACATTTTGATGGCCGCACGGCGCGAAGCAAAAATTACGGCTCCTCGCTGCGGACCTGCGAGCAGGGAAAC
GCTCCCCTCACAGACGCGTTGAATTGTCCCCACGCCGCGCCCCTGTAGAGAAATATAAAAGGTTAGGATT
TGCCACTGAGGTTCTTCTTTCATATACTTCCTTTTAAAATCTTGCTAGGATACAGTTCTCACATCACATC
CGAACATAAACAACCATGGGTAAAAAGCCTGAACTCACCGCGACGTCTGTCGAGAAGTTTCTGATCGAAA
AGTTCGACAGCGTCTCCGACCTGATGCAGCTCTCGGAGGGCGAAGAATCTCGTGCTTTCAGCTTCGATGT
AGGAGGGCGTGGATATGTCCTGCGGGTAAATAGCTGCGCCGATGGTTTCTACAAAGATCGTTATGTTTAT
CGGCACTTTGCATCGGCCGCGCTCCCGATTCCGGAAGTGCTTGACATTGGGGAATTCAGCGAGAGCCTGA
CCTATTGCATCTCCCGCCGTGCACAGGGTGTCACGTTGCAAGACCTGCCTGAAACCGAACTGCCCGCTGT
TCTGCAGCCGGTCGCGGAGGCCATGGATGCGATCGCTGCGGCCGATCTTAGCCAGACGAGCGGGTTCGGC
CCATTCGGACCGCAAGGAATCGGTCAATACACTACATGGCGTGATTTCATATGCGCGATTGCTGATCCCC
ATGTGTATCACTGGCAAACTGTGATGGACGACACCGTCAGTGCGTCCGTCGCGCAGGCTCTCGATGAGCT
GATGCTTTGGGCCGAGGACTGCCCCGAAGTCCTATATTACCCTGTTATCCCTAGCGTAACTTAATTGGTA
CACTAATCAATTAAAGAGCACTTCTCTGGTTGGAATATCCATTGCTATCAAAATAGTAGATTCCCGCCTA
TTAATATTCTTATGCCCAAGAGTTGGGAATTGAAAGGAAATAAAAAATCAAATAAAAAATCAATCATCAT
GCACCAGAAATAGAAAAATACATATATACTTAAGCAACACTAAGATTGCAACTTGAAACCAAGTTTTGGT
AAAAATTAAATGCAAGATTTACAAATATGAGGTGTAGGGAGTGTATACTATATGCAGATATCAAATAGTT
AAAAACTAATGAAATGTAAACTAGAAATATGGTGTTCGGAACTTTTCAATATAATTAGGAACGACACGGC
AGCTTTTGTTCCCTTTAGTGAGGGTTAATTGCGCGCTTGGCGTAATCATGGTCATAGCTGTTTCCTGTGT
GAAATTGTTATCCGCTCACAATTCCACACAACATACGAGCCGGAAGCATAAAGTGTAAAGCCTGGGGTGC
CTAATGAGTGAGCTAACTCACATTAATTGCGTTGCGCTCACTGCCCGCTTTCCAGTCGGGAAACCTGTCG
TGCCAGCTGCATTAATGAATCGGCCAACGCGCGGGGAGAGGCGGTTTGCGTATTGGGCGCTCTTCCGCTT
CCTCGCTCACTGACTCGCTGCGCTCGGTCGTTCGGCTGCGGCGAGCGGTATCAGCTCACTCAAAGGCGGT
AATACGGTTATCCACAGAATCAGGGGATAACGCAGGAAAGAACATGTGAGCAAAAGGCCAGCAAAAGGCC
AGGAACCGTAAAAAGGCCGCGTTGCTGGCGTTTTTCCATAGGCTCCGCCCCCCTGACGAGCATCACAAAA
ATCGACGCTCAAGTCAGAGGTGGCGAAACCCGACAGGACTATAAAGATACCAGGCGTTTCCCCCTGGAAG
CTCCCTCGTGCGCTCTCCTGTTCCGACCCTGCCGCTTACCGGATACCTGTCCGCCTTTCTCCCTTCGGGA
AGCGTGGCGCTTTCTCATAGCTCACGCTGTAGGTATCTCAGTTCGGTGTAGGTCGTTCGCTCCAAGCTGG
GCTGTGTGCACGAACCCCCCGTTCAGCCCGACCGCTGCGCCTTATCCGGTAACTATCGTCTTGAGTCCAA
CCCGGTAAGACACGACTTATCGCCACTGGCAGCAGCCACTGGTAACAGGATTAGCAGAGCGAGGTATGTA
GGCGGTGCTACAGAGTTCTTGAAGTGGTGGCCTAACTACGGCTACACTAGAAGAACAGTATTTGGTATCT
GCGCTCTGCTGAAGCCAGTTACCTTCGGAAAAAGAGTTGGTAGCTCTTGATCCGGCAAACAAACCACCGC
TGGTAGCGGTGGTTTTTTTGTTTGCAAGCAGCAGATTACGCGCAGAAAAAAAGGATCTCAAGAAGATCCT
TTGATCTTTTCTACGGGGTCTGACGCTCAGTGGAACGAAAACTCACGTTAAGGGATTTTGGTCATGAGAT
TATCAAAAAGGATCTTCACCTAGATCCTTTTAAATTAAAAATGAAGTTTTAAATCAATCTAAAGTATATA
TGAGTAAACTTGGTCTGACAGTTACCAATGCTTAATCAGTGAGGCACCTATCTCAGCGATCTGTCTATTT
CGTTCATCCATAGTTGCCTGACTCCCCGTCGTGTAGATAACTACGATACGGGAGGGCTTACCATCTGGCC
CCAGTGCTGCAATGATACCGCGAGACCCACGCTCACCGGCTCCAGATTTATCAGCAATAAACCAGCCAGC
CGGAAGGGCCGAGCGCAGAAGTGGTCCTGCAACTTTATCCGCCTCCATCCAGTCTATTAATTGTTGCCGG
GAAGCTAGAGTAAGTAGTTCGCCAGTTAATAGTTTGCGCAACGTTGTTGCCATTGCTACAGGCATCGTGG
TGTCACGCTCGTCGTTTGGTATGGCTTCATTCAGCTCCGGTTCCCAACGATCAAGGCGAGTTACATGATC
CCCCATGTTGTGCAAAAAAGCGGTTAGCTCCTTCGGTCCTCCGATCGTTGTCAGAAGTAAGTTGGCCGCA
GTGTTATCACTCATGGTTATGGCAGCACTGCATAATTCTCTTACTGTCATGCCATCCGTAAGATGCTTTT
CTGTGACTGGTGAGTACTCAACCAAGTCATTCTGAGAATAGTGTATGCGGCGACCGAGTTGCTCTTGCCC
GGCGTCAATACGGGATAATACCGCGCCACATAGCAGAACTTTAAAAGTGCTCATCATTGGAAAACGTTCT
TCGGGGCGAAAACTCTCAAGGATCTTACCGCTGTTGAGATCCAGTTCGATGTAACCCACTCGTGCACCCA
ACTGATCTTCAGCATCTTTTACTTTCACCAGCGTTTCTGGGTGAGCAAAAACAGGAAGGCAAAATGCCGC
AAAAAAGGGAATAAGGGCGACACGGAAATGTTGAATACTCATACTCTTCCTTTTTCAATATTATTGAAGC
ATTTATCAGGGTTATTGTCTCATGAGCGGATACATATTTGAATGTATTTAGAAAAATAAACAAATAGGGG
TTCCGCGCACATTTCCCCGAAAAGTGCCACCTGGGTCCTTTTCATCACGTGCTATAAAAATAATTATAAT
TTAAATTTTTTAATATAAATATATAAATTAAAAATAGAAAGTAAAAAAAGAAATTAAAGAAAAAATAGTT
TTTGTTTTCCGAAGATGTAAAAGACTCTAGGGGGATCGCCAACAAATACTACCTTTTATCTTGCTCTTCC
TGCTCTCAGGTATTAATGCCGAATTGTTTCATCTTGTCTGTGTAGAAGACCACACACGAAAATCCTGTGA
TTTTACATTTTACTTATCGTTAATCGAATGTATATCTATTTAATCTGCTTTTCTTGTCTAATAAATATAT
ATGTAAAGTACGCTTTTTGTTGAAATTTTTTAAACCTTTGTTTATTTTTTTTTCTTCATTCCGTAACTCT
TCTACCTTCTTTATTTACTTTCTAAAATCCAAATACAAAACATAAAAATAAATAAACACAGAGTAAATTC
CCAAATTATTCCATCATTAAAAGATACGAGGCGCGTGTAAGTTACAGGCAAGCGATCCGTCTAAGAAACC
ATTATTATCATGACATTAACCTATAAAAATAGGCGTATCACGAGGCCCTTTCGTCTCGCGCGTTTC
